Addgene plasmid #233114: pUC57KAN-20XHA
Purpose: 20X HA tag multimer
Depositing lab: Steve Stowers. Depositing organization: Montana State University.
Backbone
  Vector backbone: pUC57KAN
  Vector type: Unspecified
Growth in bacteria
  Bacterial resistance: Kanamycin, 50 μg/mL
  Growth temperature: 37°C
  Growth strain: DH5alpha
  Copy number: High Copy
Gene/Insert
  Gene/Insert name: HA tag
  Species: Synthetic
  Mutation: None
  Cloning method: Restriction Enzyme; 5′ cloning site Unknown (unknown if destroyed)
Terms and licenses: Academic/Nonprofit Terms; Industry Terms: Not Available to Industry
How to cite: pUC57KAN-20XHA was a gift from Steve Stowers (Addgene plasmid # 233114 ; http://n2t.net/addgene:233114 ; RRID:Addgene_233114)
