[The description below was written by a language model from this plasmid's Addgene catalogue record and pLannotate feature annotations shown in this document.]
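Description:
pUC57KAN-20XHA is a small (about 3.5 kb) bacterial cloning plasmid that serves as a source of a synthetic multimerised epitope tag: twenty tandem copies of the HA tag, as stated in the catalogue purpose. It is built on the pUC57KAN backbone, is propagated in E. coli from a high-copy ColE1/pUC-type origin of replication, and is selected with kanamycin through an aminoglycoside phosphotransferase gene (aph(3')-Ia) that the annotation places downstream of the bla (AmpR) promoter. Short remnants of bom, rop and lacI are also detected; these are backbone fragments with no evident functional role.

The automated feature table does not annotate the HA repeats themselves. It does show a lacZα fragment separated by roughly 900 bp of unannotated sequence from the lac operator, lac promoter and CAP binding site, which fits an insert placed in the multiple cloning site and interrupting lacZα. That gap is the likely location of the 20X HA array, but this is an inference rather than something recorded. The cloning method is given as restriction enzyme, with the specific sites listed as unknown.

No eukaryotic promoter, terminator or other expression elements are annotated, and the vector type is unspecified, so the plasmid appears to be a storage or donor construct rather than an expression vector. A tag multimer of this kind would typically be excised or amplified and fused in frame to a protein of interest. The many copies of the epitope increase anti-HA antibody signal for detecting low-abundance proteins. The record does not state the intended target organism or downstream application.
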