Features (pLannotate 1.2.2; 10 found; start..end, strand, type, name):
    137..236     +  misc_feature   bom (fragment): basis of mobility region from pBR322
    242..399     -  CDS            lacZα (fragment): LacZα fragment of β-galactosidase; lacZ fragment
   1334..1350    -  protein_bind   lac operator: The lac repressor binds to the lac operator to inhibit transcription in E. coli. This inhibition can be relieved by adding lactose or isopropyl-β-D-thiogalactopyranoside (IPTG). lac repressor encoded by lacI
   1358..1388    -  promoter       lac promoter: promoter for the E. coli lac operon
   1403..1424    -  protein_bind   CAP binding site: CAP binding activates transcription in the presence of cAMP. E. coli catabolite activator protein
   1437..1529    -  CDS            lacI (fragment): lac repressor; lacI; The lac repressor binds to the lac operator to inhibit transcription in E. coli. This inhibition can be relieved by adding lactose or isopropyl-β-D-thiogalactopyranoside (IPTG).
   1712..2300    -  rep_origin     ori: high-copy-number ColE1/pMB1/pBR322/pUC origin of replication
   2471..3286    -  CDS            KanR: aminoglycoside phosphotransferase; aph(3')-Ia; confers resistance to kanamycin in bacteria or G418 (Geneticin®) in eukaryotes
   3287..3391    -  promoter       AmpR promoter: bla
   3486..35      +  CDS            rop (fragment) (across the origin): Rop protein, which maintains plasmids at low copy number; rop
>Addgene plasmid #233114 | pUC57KAN-20XHA | addgene full sequence | sequence record 466707 | Addgene Long Read Sequencing Result
TCGCGCGTTTCGGTGATGACGGTGAAAACCTCTGACACATGCAGCTCCCGGAGACGGTCACAGCTTGTCT
GTAAGCGGATGCCGGGAGCAGACAAGCCCGTCAGGGCGCGTCAGCGGGTGTTGGCGGGTGTCGGGGCTGG
CTTAACTATGCGGCATCAGAGCAGATTGTACTGAGAGTGCACCAGATGCGGTGTGAAATACCGCACAGAT
GCGTAAGGAGAAAATACCGCATCAGGCGCCATTCGCCATTCAGGCTGCGCAACTGTTGGGAAGGGCGATC
GGTGCGGGCCTCTTCGCTATTACGCCAGCTGGCGAAAGGGGGATGTGCTGCAAGGCGATTAAGTTGGGTA
ACGCCAGGGTTTTCCCAGTCACGACGTTGTAAAACGACGGCCAGTGAATTCGGCGCGCCCTTAAGCTCGA
GGGCTCCGGCGGCTACCCCTACGACGTGCCCGACTACGCCGGCTCCGGCGGCTACCCCTACGACGTGCCC
GACTACGCCGGCTCCGGCGGCTACCCCTACGACGTGCCCGACTACGCCGGCTCCGGCGGCTACCCCTACG
ACGTGCCCGACTACGCCGGCTCCGGCGGCTACCCCTACGACGTGCCCGACTACGCCGGCTCCGGCGGCGT
CGAGGGCTCCGGCGGCTACCCCTACGACGTGCCCGACTACGCCGGCTCCGGCGGCTACCCCTACGACGTG
CCCGACTACGCCGGCTCCGGCGGCTACCCCTACGACGTGCCCGACTACGCCGGCTCCGGCGGCTACCCCT
ACGACGTGCCCGACTACGCCGGCTCCGGCGGCTACCCCTACGACGTGCCCGACTACGCCGGCTCCGGCGG
CGTCGAGGGCTCCGGCGGCTACCCCTACGACGTGCCCGACTACGCCGGCTCCGGCGGCTACCCCTACGAC
GTGCCCGACTACGCCGGCTCCGGCGGCTACCCCTACGACGTGCCCGACTACGCCGGCTCCGGCGGCTACC
CCTACGACGTGCCCGACTACGCCGGCTCCGGCGGCTACCCCTACGACGTGCCCGACTACGCCGGCTCCGG
CGGCGTCGAGGGCTCCGGCGGCTACCCCTACGACGTGCCCGACTACGCCGGCTCCGGCGGCTACCCCTAC
GACGTGCCCGACTACGCCGGCTCCGGCGGCTACCCCTACGACGTGCCCGACTACGCCGGCTCCGGCGGCT
ACCCCTACGACGTGCCCGACTACGCCGGCTCCGGCGGCTACCCCTACGACGTGCCCGACTACGCCGGCTC
CGGCGGCGTCGACGGATCCGCGGCCGCAAGCTTGGCTCGATCGAGCATGGTCATAGCTGTTTCCTGTGTG
AAATTGTTATCCGCTCACAATTCCACACAACATACGAGCCGGAAGCATAAAGTGTAAAGCCTGGGGTGCC
TAATGAGTGAGCTAACTCACATTAATTGCGTTGCGCTCACTGCCCGCTTTCCAGTCGGGAAACCTGTCGT
GCCAGCTGCATTAATGAATCGGCCAACGCGCGGGGAGAGGCGGTTTGCGTATTGGGCGCTCTTCCGCTTC
CTCGCTCACTGACTCGCTGCGCTCGGTCGTTCGGCTGCGGCGAGCGGTATCAGCTCACTCAAAGGCGGTA
ATACGGTTATCCACAGAATCAGGGGATAACGCAGGAAAGAACATGTGAGCAAAAGGCCAGCAAAAGGCCA
GGAACCGTAAAAAGGCCGCGTTGCTGGCGTTTTTCCATAGGCTCCGCCCCCCTGACGAGCATCACAAAAA
TCGACGCTCAAGTCAGAGGTGGCGAAACCCGACAGGACTATAAAGATACCAGGCGTTTCCCCCTGGAAGC
TCCCTCGTGCGCTCTCCTGTTCCGACCCTGCCGCTTACCGGATACCTGTCCGCCTTTCTCCCTTCGGGAA
GCGTGGCGCTTTCTCATAGCTCACGCTGTAGGTATCTCAGTTCGGTGTAGGTCGTTCGCTCCAAGCTGGG
CTGTGTGCACGAACCCCCCGTTCAGCCCGACCGCTGCGCCTTATCCGGTAACTATCGTCTTGAGTCCAAC
CCGGTAAGACACGACTTATCGCCACTGGCAGCAGCCACTGGTAACAGGATTAGCAGAGCGAGGTATGTAG
GCGGTGCTACAGAGTTCTTGAAGTGGTGGCCTAACTACGGCTACACTAGAAGAACAGTATTTGGTATCTG
CGCTCTGCTGAAGCCAGTTACCTTCGGAAAAAGAGTTGGTAGCTCTTGATCCGGCAAACAAACCACCGCT
GGTAGCGGTGGTTTTTTTGTTTGCAAGCAGCAGATTACGCGCAGAAAAAAAGGATCTCAAGAAGATCCTT
TGATCTTTTCTACGGGGTCTGACGCTCAGTGGAACGAAAACTCACGTTAAGGGATTTTGGTCATGAGATT
ATCAAAAAGGATCTTCACCTAGATCCTTTTAAATTAAAAATGAAGTTTTAAATCAATCTAAAGTATATAT
GAGTAAACTTGGTCTGACAGTTAGAAAAACTCATCGAGCATCAAATGAAACTGCAATTTATTCATATCAG
GATTATCAATACCATATTTTTGAAAAAGCCGTTTCTGTAATGAAGGAGAAAACTCACCGAGGCAGTTCCA
TAGGATGGCAAGATCCTGGTATCGGTCTGCGATTCCGACTCGTCCAACATCAATACAACCTATTAATTTC
CCCTCGTCAAAAATAAGGTTATCAAGTGAGAAATCACCATGAGTGACGACTGAATCCGGTGAGAATGGCA
AAAGTTTATGCATTTCTTTCCAGACTTGTTCAACAGGCCAGCCATTACGCTCGTCATCAAAATCACTCGC
ATCAACCAAACCGTTATTCATTCGTGATTGCGCCTGAGCGAGACGAAATACGCGATCGCTGTTAAAAGGA
CAATTACAAACAGGAATCGAATGCAACCGGCGCAGGAACACTGCCAGCGCATCAACAATATTTTCACCTG
AATCAGGATATTCTTCTAATACCTGGAATGCTGTTTTCCCAGGGATCGCAGTGGTGAGTAACCATGCATC
ATCAGGAGTACGGATAAAATGCTTGATGGTCGGAAGAGGCATAAATTCCGTCAGCCAGTTTAGTCTGACC
ATCTCATCTGTAACATCATTGGCAACGCTACCTTTGCCATGTTTCAGAAACAACTCTGGCGCATCGGGCT
TCCCATACAATCGATAGATTGTCGCACCTGATTGCCCGACATTATCGCGAGCCCATTTATACCCATATAA
ATCAGCATCCATGTTGGAATTTAATCGCGGCCTAGAGCAAGACGTTTCCCGTTGAATATGGCTCATACTC
TTCCTTTTTCAATATTATTGAAGCATTTATCAGGGTTATTGTCTCATGAGCGGATACATATTTGAATGTA
TTTAGAAAAATAAACAAATAGGGGTTCCGCGCACATTTCCCCGAAAAGTGCCACCTGACGTCTAAGAAAC
CATTATTATCATGACATTAACCTATAAAAATAGGCGTATCACGAGGCCCTTTCGTC
